>Addgene plasmid #221065 | E67K SUMO1 | addgene full sequence | sequence record 459218 | Addgene NGS Result
TGGCCACGGGTGCGCATGATCGTGCTCCTGTCGTTGAGGACCCGGCTAGGCTGGCGGGGTTGCCTTACTG
GTTAGCAGAATGAATCACCGATACGCGAGCGAACGTGAAGCGACTGCTGCTGCAAAACGTCTGCGACCTG
AGCAACAACATGAATGGTCTTCGGTTTCCGTGTTTCGTAAAGTCTGGAAACGCGGAAGTCAGCGCCCTGC
ACCATTATGTTCCGGATCTGCATCGCAGGATGCTGCTGGCTACCCTGTGGAACACCTACATCTGTATTAA
CGAAGCGCTGGCATTGACCCTGAGTGATTTTTCTCTGGTCCCGCCGCATCCATACCGCCAGTTGTTTACC
CTCACAACGTTCCAGTAACCGGGCATGTTCATCATCAGTAACCCGTATCGTGAGCATCCTCTCTCGTTTC
ATCGGTATCATTACCCCCATGAACAGAAATCCCCCTTACACGGAGGCATCAGTGACCAAACAGGAAAAAA
CCGCCCTTAACATGGCCCGCTTTATCAGAAGCCAGACATTAACGCTTCTGGAGAAACTCAACGAGCTGGA
CGCGGATGAACAGGCAGACATCTGTGAATCGCTTCACGACCACGCTGATGAGCTTTACCGCAGCTGCCTC
GCGCGTTTCGGTGATGACGGTGAAAACCTCTGACACATGCAGCTCCCGGAGACGGTCACAGCTTGTCTGT
AAGCGGATGCCGGGAGCAGACAAGCCCGTCAGGGCGCGTCAGCGGGTGTTGGCGGGTGTCGGGGCGCAGC
CATGACCCAGTCACGTAGCGATAGCGGAGTGTATACTGGCTTAACTATGCGGCATCAGAGCAGATTGTAC
TGAGAGTGCACCATTGCGGTGTGAAATACCGCACAGATGCGTAAGGAGAAAATACCGCATCAGGCGCTCT
TCCGCTTCCTCGCTCACTGACTCGCTGCGCTCGGTCGTTCGGCTGCGGCGAGCGGTATCAGCTCACTCAA
AGGCGGTAATACGGTTATCCACAGAATCAGGGGATAACGCAGGAAAGAACATGTGAGCAAAAGGCCAGCA
AAAGGCCAGGAACCGTAAAAAGGCCGCGTTGCTGGCGTTTTTCCATAGGCTCCGCCCCCCTGACGAGCAT
CACAAAAATCGACGCTCAAGTCAGAGGTGGCGAAACCCGACAGGACTATAAAGATACCAGGCGTTTCCCC
CTGGAAGCTCCCTCGTGCGCTCTCCTGTTCCGACCCTGCCGCTTACCGGATACCTGTCCGCCTTTCTCCC
TTCGGGAAGCGTGGCGCTTTCTCATAGCTCACGCTGTAGGTATCTCAGTTCGGTGTAGGTCGTTCGCTCC
AAGCTGGGCTGTGTGCACGAACCCCCCGTTCAGCCCGACCGCTGCGCCTTATCCGGTAACTATCGTCTTG
AGTCCAACCCGGTAAGACACGACTTATCGCCACTGGCAGCAGCCACTGGTAACAGGATTAGCAGAGCGAG
GTATGTAGGCGGTGCTACAGAGTTCTTGAAGTGGTGGCCTAACTACGGCTACACTAGAAGGACAGTATTT
GGTATCTGCGCTCTGCTGAAGCCAGTTACCTTCGGAAAAAGAGTTGGTAGCTCTTGATCCGGCAAACAAA
CCACCGCTGGTAGCGGTGGTTTTTTTGTTTGCAAGCAGCAGATTACGCGCAGAAAAAAAGGATCTCAAGA
AGATCCTTTGATCTTTTCTACGGGGTCTGACGCTCAGTGGAACGAAAACTCACGTTAAGGGATTTTGGTC
ATGAGATTATCAAAAAGGATCTTCACCTAGATCCTTTTAAATTAAAAATGAAGTTTTAAATCAATCTAAA
GTATATATGAGTAAACTTGGTCTGACAGTTACCAATGCTTAATCAGTGAGGCACCTATCTCAGCGATCTG
TCTATTTCGTTCATCCATAGTTGCCTGACTCCCCGTCGTGTAGATAACTACGATACGGGAGGGCTTACCA
TCTGGCCCCAGTGCTGCAATGATACCGCGAGACCCACGCTCACCGGCTCCAGATTTATCAGCAATAAACC
AGCCAGCCGGAAGGGCCGAGCGCAGAAGTGGTCCTGCAACTTTATCCGCCTCCATCCAGTCTATTAATTG
TTGCCGGGAAGCTAGAGTAAGTAGTTCGCCAGTTAATAGTTTGCGCAACGTTGTTGCCATTGCTGCAGGC
ATCGTGGTGTCACGCTCGTCGTTTGGTATGGCTTCATTCAGCTCCGGTTCCCAACGATCAAGGCGAGTTA
CATGATCCCCCATGTTGTGCAAAAAAGCGGTTAGCTCCTTCGGTCCTCCGATCGTTGTCAGAAGTAAGTT
GGCCGCAGTGTTATCACTCATGGTTATGGCAGCACTGCATAATTCTCTTACTGTCATGCCATCCGTAAGA
TGCTTTTCTGTGACTGGTGAGTACTCAACCAAGTCATTCTGAGAATAGTGTATGCGGCGACCGAGTTGCT
CTTGCCCGGCGTCAACACGGGATAATACCGCGCCACATAGCAGAACTTTAAAAGTGCTCATCATTGGAAA
ACGTTCTTCGGGGCGAAAACTCTCAAGGATCTTACCGCTGTTGAGATCCAGTTCGATGTAACCCACTCGT
GCACCCAACTGATCTTCAGCATCTTTTACTTTCACCAGCGTTTCTGGGTGAGCAAAAACAGGAAGGCAAA
ATGCCGCAAAAAAGGGAATAAGGGCGACACGGAAATGTTGAATACTCATACTCTTCCTTTTTCAATATTA
TTGAAGCATTTATCAGGGTTATTGTCTCATGAGCGGATACATATTTGAATGTATTTAGAAAAATAAACAA
ATAGGGGTTCCGCGCACATTTCCCCGAAAAGTGCCACCTGACGTCTAAGAAACCATTATTATCATGACAT
TAACCTATAAAAATAGGCGTATCACGAGGCCCTTTCGGGCTTTGTTATCCGCCGGTCTGTTCCTGGTATA
CTTCAATCACGTCCTCCTCTTCCATACCCAGCTCTTTAGGAGTATGGTTGTCCGCGATGCGCTGGCCTTT
GAACAGGAAGCGTAAGCTGTTCATCGGAACACCCTGGCGCTGGCAATACGATTCCTTCAGCTTTTTCAGA
TGCGTAGTCATCTTAACTTTGAAATGAATCTCGCTACTGTCCTGTCCAATCACTTTCAGTTTAATATACT
CCCCTTCTTTTTTATCACCAAGATCCTCCGTTGAGGGTTTGGCTTCCTGATCACTCATAGAACCACCCCA
TGAGCCGCCGAATTCATGCATGCCCTGAAAATACAGGTTTTCGTGATGATGGTGGTGATGGTGGTGCATG
ATATGTATATCTCCTTCTTAAAGTTAAACAAAATTATTTCTAGAGGGGAATTGTTATCCGCTCACAATTC
CCCTATAGTGAGTCGTATTAATTTCGCGGGATCGAGATCTCGATCCTCTACGCCGGACGCATCGTGGCCG
GCATCACCGGCGCCACAGGTGCGGTTGCTGGCGCCTATATCGCCGACATCACCGATGGGGAAGATCGGGC
TCGCCACTTCGGGCTCATGAGCGCTTGTTTCGGCGTGGGTATGGTGGCAGGCCCCGTGGCCGGGGGACTG
TTGGGCGCCATCTCCTTGCATGCACCATTCCTTGCGGCGGCGGTGCTCAACGGCCTCAACCTACTACTGG
GCTGCTTCCTAATGCAGGAGTCGCATAAGGGAGAGCGTCGAGATCCCGGACACCATCGAATGGCGCAAAA
CCTTTCGCGGTATGGCATGATAGCGCCCGGAAGAGAGTCAATTCAGGGTGGTGAATGTGAAACCAGTAAC
GTTATACGATGTCGCAGAGTATGCCGGTGTCTCTTATCAGACCGTTTCCCGCGTGGTGAACCAGGCCAGC
CACGTTTCTGCGAAAACGCGGGAAAAAGTGGAAGCGGCGATGGCGGAGCTGAATTACATTCCCAACCGCG
TGGCACAACAACTGGCGGGCAAACAGTCGTTGCTGATTGGCGTTGCCACCTCCAGTCTGGCCCTGCACGC
GCCGTCGCAAATTGTCGCGGCGATTAAATCTCGCGCCGATCAACTGGGTGCCAGCGTGGTGGTGTCGATG
GTAGAACGAAGCGGCGTCGAAGCCTGTAAAGCGGCGGTGCACAATCTTCTCGCGCAACGCGTCAGTGGGC
TGATCATTAACTATCCGCTGGATGACCAGGATGCCATTGCTGTGGAAGCTGCCTGCACTAATGTTCCGGC
GTTATTTCTTGATGTCTCTGACCAGACACCCATCAACAGTATTATTTTCTCCCATGAAGACGGTACGCGA
CTGGGCGTGGAGCATCTGGTCGCATTGGGTCACCAGCAAATCGCGCTGTTAGCGGGCCCATTAAGTTCTG
TCTCGGCGCGTCTGCGTCTGGCTGGCTGGCATAAATATCTCACTCGCAATCAAATTCAGCCGATAGCGGA
ACGGGAAGGCGACTGGAGTGCCATGTCCGGTTTTCAACAAACCATGCAAATGCTGAATGAGGGCATCGTT
CCCACTGCGATGCTGGTTGCCAACGATCAGATGGCGCTGGGCGCAATGCGCGCCATTACCGAGTCCGGGC
TGCGCGTTGGTGCGGATATCTCGGTAGTGGGATACGACGATACCGAAGACAGCTCATGTTATATCCCGCC
GTTAACCACCATCAAACAGGATTTTCGCCTGCTGGGGCAAACCAGCGTGGACCGCTTGCTGCAACTCTCT
CAGGGCCAGGCGGTGAAGGGCAATCAGCTGTTGCCCGTCTCACTGGTGAAAAGAAAAACCACCCTGGCGC
CCAATACGCAAACCGCCTCTCCCCGCGCGTTGGCCGATTCATTAATGCAGCTGGCACGACAGGTTTCCCG
ACTGGAAAGCGGGCAGTGAGCGCAACGCAATTAATGTAAGTTAGCTCACTCATTAGGCACCGGGATCTCG
ACCGATGCCCTTGAGAGCCTTCAACCCAGTCAGCTCCTTCCGGTGGGCGCGGGGCATGACTATCGTCGCC
GCACTTATGACTGTCTTCTTTATCATGCAACTCGTAGGACAGGTGCCGGCAGCGCTCTGGGTCATTTTCG
GCGAGGACCGCTTTCGCTGGAGCGCGACGATGATCGGCCTGTCGCTTGCGGTATTCGGAATCTTGCACGC
CCTCGCTCAAGCCTTCGTCACTGGTCCCGCCACCAAACGTTTCGGCGAGAAGCAGGCCATTATCGCCGGC
ATGGCGGCCGACGCGCTGGGCTACGTCTTGCTGGCGTTCGCGACGCGAGGCTGGATGGCCTTCCCCATTA
TGATTCTTCTCGCTTCCGGCGGCATCGGGATGCCCGCGTTGCAGGCCATGCTGTCCAGGCAGGTAGATGA
CGACCATCAGGGACAGCTTCAAGGATCGCTCGCGGCTCTTACCAGCCTAACTTCGATCATTGGACCGCTG
ATCGTCACGGCGATTTATGCCGCCTCGGCGAGCACATGGAACGGGTTGGCATGGATTGTAGGCGCCGCCC
TATACCTTGTCTGCCTCCCCGCGTTGCGTCGCGGTGCATGGAGCCGGGCCACCTCGACCTGAATGGAAGC
CGGCGGCACCTCGCTAACGGATTCACCACTCCAAGAATTGGAGCCAATCAATTCTTGCGGAGAACTGTGA
ATGCGCAAACCAACCCTTGGCAGAACATATCCATCGCGTCCGCCATCTCCAGCAGCCGCACGCGGCGCAT
CTCGGGCAGCGTTGGGTCC
Features (pLannotate 1.2.2; 17 found; start..end, strand, type, name):
     75..455     -  CDS            YPB1_ECOLX: Protein predicted: Swiss-Prot protein existence level 4. From Escherichia coli.
    472..663     +  CDS            rop: Rop protein, which maintains plasmids at low copy number; rop
    765..904     +  misc_feature   bom: basis of mobility region from pBR322
   1090..1678    -  rep_origin     ori: high-copy-number ColE1/pMB1/pBR322/pUC origin of replication
   1849..2709    -  CDS            AmpR: β-lactamase; bla; confers resistance to ampicillin, carbenicillin, and related antibiotics
   2710..2814    -  promoter       AmpR promoter: bla
   2901..2917    -  CDS            SET1 (fragment): solubility-enhancement tag derived from T7 phage gene 10B
   2918..3208    -  CDS            SUMO1: SUMO1_HUMAN - Also known as SMT3C, SMT3H3, UBL1. Experimental evidence at protein level: Swiss-Prot protein existence level 1. Ubiquitin-like protein that can be covalently attached to proteins as a monomer or a lysine-linked polymer. Covalent attachment via an isopeptide bond to its substrates requires prior activation by the E1 complex SAE1-SAE2 and linkage to the E2 enzyme UBE2I, and can be promoted by E3 ligases such as PIAS1-4, RANBP2 or CBX4. This post- translational modification on lysine residues of proteins plays a crucial role in a number of cellular processes such as nuclear transpo
   3242..3262    -  CDS            TEV site: tobacco etch virus (TEV) protease recognition and cleavage site
   3300..3322    -  RBS            RBS: efficient ribosome binding site from bacteriophage T7 gene 10 (Olins and Rangwala, 1989)
   3337..3361    -  protein_bind   lac operator: The lac repressor binds to the lac operator to inhibit transcription in E. coli. This inhibition can be relieved by adding lactose or isopropyl-β-D-thiogalactopyranoside (IPTG). lac repressor encoded by lacI
   3362..3380    -  promoter       T7 promoter: promoter for bacteriophage T7 RNA polymerase
   3402..3681    +  CDS            TcR (fragment): tetracycline efflux protein; tet; confers resistance to tetracycline
   3689..3766    +  promoter       lacI promoter: lacI
   3767..4849    +  CDS            lacI: lac repressor; lacI; The lac repressor binds to the lac operator to inhibit transcription in E. coli. This inhibition can be relieved by adding lactose or isopropyl-β-D-thiogalactopyranoside (IPTG).
   4862..4883    +  protein_bind   CAP binding site: CAP binding activates transcription in the presence of cAMP. E. coli catabolite activator protein
   4898..5522    +  CDS            TcR (fragment): tetracycline efflux protein; tet; confers resistance to tetracycline
