[The description below was written by a language model from this plasmid's Addgene catalogue record and pLannotate feature annotations shown in this document.]
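Description:
E67K SUMO1 is a pET-based bacterial expression plasmid of about 5.7 kb that produces human SUMO1 carrying a glutamate-to-lysine substitution at residue 67. It replicates in E. coli from a ColE1/pBR322-type origin accompanied by the rop gene and the bom mobility region, which fits the low copy number listed in the catalogue. Selection is by ampicillin through the β-lactamase gene and its own promoter. Two tetracycline-resistance fragments and a small predicted E. coli open reading frame are also annotated. These appear to be non-functional remnants of the pBR322 ancestry of the backbone.

The expression cassette is a standard T7lac arrangement. A T7 promoter is followed directly by a lac operator and then the strong ribosome binding site from phage T7 gene 10. A plasmid-borne lacI gene with its own promoter supplies repressor, so transcription stays off until it is induced with IPTG in a host that expresses T7 RNA polymerase. The catalogue lists an N-terminal His tag. The feature table does not annotate this tag separately, but it does show a TEV protease site just upstream of the SUMO1 coding sequence, which would let the N-terminal tag be removed after affinity purification. A very short fragment annotated as a T7 gene 10B-derived solubility tag lies immediately after SUMO1 and may simply be an incidental sequence match. No T7 terminator is annotated.

The plasmid is intended for recombinant production and purification of the charge-altered SUMO1 variant. The associated publication concerns how surface charge modulates phase separation of multidomain proteins, which suggests the E67K change serves as a surface charge mutation for such in vitro studies.
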