Addgene plasmid #221065: E67K SUMO1
Purpose: Expression of E67K SUMO1 protein under T7 promoter
Depositing lab: Michael Rosen. Depositing organization: University of Texas Southwestern Medical Center. Publication: Surface Charge Can Modulate Phase Separation of Multidomain Proteins. Kim J, Qin S, Zhou HX, Rosen MK. J Am Chem Soc. 2024 Feb 7;146(5):3383-3395. doi: 10.1021/jacs.3c12789. Epub 2024 Jan 23. PubMed 38262618.
Backbone
  Vector backbone: pET
  Backbone size w/o insert (bp): 5500
  Vector type: Bacterial Expression
Growth in bacteria
  Bacterial resistance: Ampicillin, 100 μg/mL
  Growth temperature: 37°C
  Growth strain: DH5alpha
  Copy number: Low Copy
Gene/Insert
  Gene/Insert name: E67K site mutation on SUMO 1
  Species: H. sapiens (human)
  Insert size (bp): 327
  Mutation: E67K
  Entrez Gene: SUMO1 (a.k.a. DAP1, GMP1, OFC10, PIC1, SENP2, SMT3, SMT3C, SMT3H3, UBL1)
  Promoter: T7
  Tag / fusion protein: His (N terminal on insert)
  Cloning method: Gibson Cloning
  Sequencing primers: 5′ TAATACGACTCACTATAGGG
Resource information
  A portion of this plasmid was derived from a plasmid made by: Jonggul
Terms and licenses: Academic/Nonprofit Terms; Industry Terms: Not Available to Industry
How to cite: E67K SUMO1 was a gift from Michael Rosen (Addgene plasmid # 221065 ; http://n2t.net/addgene:221065 ; RRID:Addgene_221065)
