>Addgene plasmid #221065 | E67K SUMO1 | depositor partial sequence | sequence record 433085 | Insert
ATGCATGAATTCGGCGGCTCATGGGGTGGTTCTATGAGTGATCAGGAAGCCAAACCCTCAACGGAGGATC
TTGGTGATAAAAAAGAAGGGGAGTATATTAAACTGAAAGTGATTGGACAGGACAGTAGCGAGATTCATTT
CAAAGTTAAGATGACTACGCATCTGAAAAAGCTGAAGGAATCGTATTGCCAGCGCCAGGGTGTTCCGATG
AACAGCTTACGCTTCCTGTTCAAAGGCCAGCGCATCGCGGACAACCATACTCCTAAAGAGCTGGGTATGG
AAGAGGAGGACGTGATTGAAGTATACCAGGAACAGACCGGCGGATAA
